Addgene plasmid #76002: PRKCD gRNA (BRDN0001145526)
Purpose: 3rd generation lentiviral gRNA plasmid targeting human PRKCD
Depositing lab: John Doench & David Root. Depositing organization: Broad Institute. Publication: Optimized sgRNA design to maximize activity and minimize off-target effects of CRISPR-Cas9. Doench JG, Fusi N, Sullender M, Hegde M, Vaimberg EW, Donovan KF, Smith I, Tothova Z, Wilen C, Orchard R, Virgin HW, Listgarten J, Root DE. Nat Biotechnol. 2016 Jan 18. doi: 10.1038/nbt.3437. PubMed 26780180.
Backbone
  Vector backbone: lentiGuide-Puro
  Backbone manufacturer: Zhang Lab (Addgene plasmid # 52963)
  Vector type: Mammalian Expression, Lentiviral, CRISPR
  Selectable markers: Puromycin
Growth in bacteria
  Bacterial resistance: Ampicillin, 100 μg/mL
  Growth temperature: 37°C
  Growth strain: DH5alpha
  Copy number: High Copy
Gene/Insert
  Gene/Insert name: PRKCD (alt names: PRKCD; NM_006254.3)
  gRNA/shRNA sequence: CAGCACCCGCTTCTCAACCA
  Species: H. sapiens (human)
  Entrez Gene: PRKCD (a.k.a. ALPS3, CVID9, MAY1, PKCD, nPKC-delta)
  Promoter: hU6
  Cloning method: Unknown
  Sequencing primers: 5′ U6-F; 3′ pS2-R
Terms and licenses: Academic/Nonprofit Terms; Industry Terms: Not Available to Industry
Depositor comments: The gRNA was designed to target the following Genbank reference sequence(s): NM_006254.3,NM_212539.1. Note that this plasmid does NOT contain Cas9. It should be used in conjunction with lentiCas9-Blast (Addgene #52962) or otherwise with cell lines already expressing Cas9. Browse the full kinome gRNA library at http://www.addgene.org/pooled-library/broadgpp-human-kinome/ or visit http://www.broadinstitute.org/rnai/public/ for detailed protocols and information.
How to cite: PRKCD gRNA (BRDN0001145526) was a gift from John Doench & David Root (Addgene plasmid # 76002 ; http://n2t.net/addgene:76002 ; RRID:Addgene_76002)
