[The description below was written by a language model from this plasmid's Addgene catalogue record and pLannotate feature annotations shown in this document.]
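Description:
PRKCD gRNA (BRDN0001145526) is a third-generation lentiviral CRISPR guide plasmid built on the lentiGuide-Puro backbone, carrying a single guide RNA directed against human PRKCD (protein kinase C delta). It is propagated in E. coli as a high-copy plasmid through a ColE1/pUC-type origin with ampicillin selection from the β-lactamase gene. The backbone also retains an f1 origin, an SV40 origin and poly(A) signal, and leftover lac, T7 and T3 elements from the parental cloning vector.

The viral genome is transcribed from a chimeric RSV promoter fused to a truncated HIV-1 5' LTR, which makes packaging Tat-independent. It is followed by the Ψ packaging signal with a partial gag sequence, the Rev response element for nuclear export of the full-length RNA, and a cPPT/CTS that aids nuclear import. It ends in a ΔU3 self-inactivating 3' LTR. Within this frame there are two expression units. A human U6 RNA polymerase III promoter drives the PRKCD-targeting spacer joined to the Streptococcus pyogenes Cas9 guide scaffold. An EF-1α core promoter with its intron A drives puromycin N-acetyltransferase, with a WPRE downstream to enhance transcript expression, so transduced mammalian cells can be selected with puromycin.

The plasmid does not encode Cas9, so it is meant to be used together with a separate Cas9 lentivector or in cells that already express Cas9, where the guide directs cleavage and knockout of PRKCD. The guide was designed against two PRKCD reference transcripts and belongs to a human kinome gRNA collection produced with optimized sgRNA design rules.
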