Features (pLannotate 1.2.2; 29 found; start..end, strand, type, name):
     14..80      +  CDS            small t antigen (fragment): SV40 (simian virus 40) small t antigen
    106..317     +  promoter       EF-1α core promoter: core promoter for human elongation factor EF-1α
    318..1256    +  intron         EF-1α intron A: intron upstream of the start codon of human EF-1α
   1278..1877    +  CDS            PuroR (fragment): puromycin N-acetyltransferase; pac from Streptomyces; confers resistance to puromycin
   1893..2481    +  misc_feature   WPRE: woodchuck hepatitis virus posttranscriptional regulatory element
   2532..2551    +  misc_feature   cPPT/CTS (fragment): central polypurine tract and central termination sequence of HIV-1
   2553..2786    +  LTR            3' LTR (ΔU3): self-inactivating 3' long terminal repeat (LTR) from HIV-1
   2864..2985    +  polyA_signal   SV40 poly(A) signal: SV40 polyadenylation signal
   3025..3160    +  rep_origin     SV40 ori: SV40 origin of replication
   3181..3199    -  promoter       T7 promoter: promoter for bacteriophage T7 RNA polymerase
   3207..3362    +  CDS            lacZα (fragment): LacZα fragment of β-galactosidase; lacZ fragment
   3367..3795    +  rep_origin     f1 ori (sequence partly withheld): f1 bacteriophage origin of replication; arrow indicates direction of (+) strand synthesis
   3848..3952    +  promoter       AmpR promoter: bla
   3953..4813    +  CDS            AmpR: β-lactamase; bla; confers resistance to ampicillin, carbenicillin, and related antibiotics
   4984..5572    +  rep_origin     ori: high-copy-number ColE1/pMB1/pBR322/pUC origin of replication
   5755..5847    +  CDS            lacI (fragment): lac repressor; lacI; The lac repressor binds to the lac operator to inhibit transcription in E. coli. This inhibition can be relieved by adding lactose or isopropyl-β-D-thiogalactopyranoside (IPTG).
   5860..5881    +  protein_bind   CAP binding site: CAP binding activates transcription in the presence of cAMP. E. coli catabolite activator protein
   5896..5926    +  promoter       lac promoter: promoter for the E. coli lac operon
   5934..5950    +  protein_bind   lac operator: The lac repressor binds to the lac operator to inhibit transcription in E. coli. This inhibition can be relieved by adding lactose or isopropyl-β-D-thiogalactopyranoside (IPTG). lac repressor encoded by lacI
   5995..6013    +  promoter       T3 promoter: promoter for bacteriophage T3 RNA polymerase
   6041..6267    +  promoter       RSV promoter: Rous sarcoma virus enhancer/promoter
   6268..6448    +  LTR            5' LTR (truncated): truncated 5' long terminal repeat (LTR) from HIV-1
   6495..6620    +  misc_feature   HIV-1 Ψ: packaging signal of human immunodeficiency virus type 1
   6604..6967    +  CDS            HIV-1 gag (fragment): gag protein from human immunodeficiency virus 1; gag
   7113..7346    +  misc_feature   RRE: The Rev response element (RRE) of HIV-1 allows for Rev-dependent mRNA export from the nucleus to the cytoplasm.
   7723..7749    +  CDS            Rev (fragment): human immunodeficiency virus 1 (HIV-1) Rev protein; rev; enhances nuclear export of unspliced and incompletely spliced viral mRNAs
   7753..7993    +  promoter       U6 promoter: RNA polymerase III promoter for human U6 snRNA
   8023..8098    +  misc_RNA       gRNA scaffold: guide RNA scaffold for the Streptococcus pyogenes CRISPR/Cas9 system
   8154..8271    +  misc_feature   cPPT/CTS: central polypurine tract and central termination sequence of HIV-1
>Addgene plasmid #76002 | PRKCD gRNA (BRDN0001145526) | addgene full sequence | sequence record 184990 | Addgene Assembled Sequence
CCCGGGTGCAAAGATGGATAAAGTTTTAAACAGAGAGGAATCTTTGCAGCTAATGGACCTTCTAGGTCTT
GAAAGGAGTGGGAATTGGCTCCGGTGCCCGTCAGTGGGCAGAGCGCACATCGCCCACAGTCCCCGAGAAG
TTGGGGGGAGGGGTCGGCAATTGATCCGGTGCCTAGAGAAGGTGGCGCGGGGTAAACTGGGAAAGTGATG
TCGTGTACTGGCTCCGCCTTTTTCCCGAGGGTGGGGGAGAACCGTATATAAGTGCAGTAGTCGCCGTGAA
CGTTCTTTTTCGCAACGGGTTTGCCGCCAGAACACAGGTAAGTGCCGTGTGTGGTTCCCGCGGGCCTGGC
CTCTTTACGGGTTATGGCCCTTGCGTGCCTTGAATTACTTCCACCTGGCTGCAGTACGTGATTCTTGATC
CCGAGCTTCGGGTTGGAAGTGGGTGGGAGAGTTCGAGGCCTTGCGCTTAAGGAGCCCCTTCGCCTCGTGC
TTGAGTTGAGGCCTGGCCTGGGCGCTGGGGCCGCCGCGTGCGAATCTGGTGGCACCTTCGCGCCTGTCTC
GCTGCTTTCGATAAGTCTCTAGCCATTTAAAATTTTTGATGACCTGCTGCGACGCTTTTTTTCTGGCAAG
ATAGTCTTGTAAATGCGGGCCAAGATCTGCACACTGGTATTTCGGTTTTTGGGGCCGCGGGCGGCGACGG
GGCCCGTGCGTCCCAGCGCACATGTTCGGCGAGGCGGGGCCTGCGAGCGCGGCCACCGAGAATCGGACGG
GGGTAGTCTCAAGCTGGCCGGCCTGCTCTGGTGCCTGGCCTCGCGCCGCCGTGTATCGCCCCGCCCTGGG
CGGCAAGGCTGGCCCGGTCGGCACCAGTTGCGTGAGCGGAAAGATGGCCGCTTCCCGGCCCTGCTGCAGG
GAGCTCAAAATGGAGGACGCGGCGCTCGGGAGAGCGGGCGGGTGAGTCACCCACACAAAGGAAAAGGGCC
TTTCCGTCCTCAGCCGTCGCTTCATGTGACTCCACGGAGTACCGGGCGCCGTCCAGGCACCTCGATTAGT
TCTCGAGCTTTTGGAGTACGTCGTCTTTAGGTTGGGGGGAGGGGTTTTATGCGATGGAGTTTCCCCACAC
TGAGTGGGTGGAGACTGAAGTTAGGCCAGCTTGGCACTTGATGTAATTCTCCTTGGAATTTGCCCTTTTT
GAGTTTGGATCTTGGTTCATTCTCAAGCCTCAGACAGTGGTTCAAAGTTTTTTTCTTCCATTTCAGGTGT
CGTGACGTACGGCCACCATGACCGAGTACAAGCCCACGGTGCGCCTCGCCACCCGCGACGACGTCCCCAG
GGCCGTACGCACCCTCGCCGCCGCGTTCGCCGACTACCCCGCCACGCGCCACACCGTCGATCCGGACCGC
CACATCGAGCGGGTCACCGAGCTGCAAGAACTCTTCCTCACGCGCGTCGGGCTCGACATCGGCAAGGTGT
GGGTCGCGGACGACGGCGCCGCCGTGGCGGTCTGGACCACGCCGGAGAGCGTCGAAGCGGGGGCGGTGTT
CGCCGAGATCGGCCCGCGCATGGCCGAGTTGAGCGGTTCCCGGCTGGCCGCGCAGCAACAGATGGAAGGC
CTCCTGGCGCCGCACCGGCCCAAGGAGCCCGCGTGGTTCCTGGCCACCGTCGGAGTCTCGCCCGACCACC
AGGGCAAGGGTCTGGGCAGCGCCGTCGTGCTCCCCGGAGTGGAGGCGGCCGAGCGCGCCGGGGTGCCCGC
CTTCCTGGAGACCTCCGCGCCCCGCAACCTCCCCTTCTACGAGCGGCTCGGCTTCACCGTCACCGCCGAC
GTCGAGGTGCCCGAAGGACCGCGCACCTGGTGCATGACCCGCAAGCCCGGTGCCTGAACGCGTTAAGTCG
ACAATCAACCTCTGGATTACAAAATTTGTGAAAGATTGACTGGTATTCTTAACTATGTTGCTCCTTTTAC
GCTATGTGGATACGCTGCTTTAATGCCTTTGTATCATGCTATTGCTTCCCGTATGGCTTTCATTTTCTCC
TCCTTGTATAAATCCTGGTTGCTGTCTCTTTATGAGGAGTTGTGGCCCGTTGTCAGGCAACGTGGCGTGG
TGTGCACTGTGTTTGCTGACGCAACCCCCACTGGTTGGGGCATTGCCACCACCTGTCAGCTCCTTTCCGG
GACTTTCGCTTTCCCCCTCCCTATTGCCACGGCGGAACTCATCGCCGCCTGCCTTGCCCGCTGCTGGACA
GGGGCTCGGCTGTTGGGCACTGACAATTCCGTGGTGTTGTCGGGGAAATCATCGTCCTTTCCTTGGCTGC
TCGCCTGTGTTGCCACCTGGATTCTGCGCGGGACGTCCTTCTGCTACGTCCCTTCGGCCCTCAATCCAGC
GGACCTTCCTTCCCGCGGCCTGCTGCCGGCTCTGCGGCCTCTTCCGCGTCTTCGCCTTCGCCCTCAGACG
AGTCGGATCTCCCTTTGGGCCGCCTCCCCGCGTCGACTTTAAGACCAATGACTTACAAGGCAGCTGTAGA
TCTTAGCCACTTTTTAAAAGAAAAGGGGGGACTGGAAGGGCTAATTCACTCCCAACGAAGACAAGATCTG
CTTTTTGCTTGTACTGGGTCTCTCTGGTTAGACCAGATCTGAGCCTGGGAGCTCTCTGGCTAACTAGGGA
ACCCACTGCTTAAGCCTCAATAAAGCTTGCCTTGAGTGCTTCAAGTAGTGTGTGCCCGTCTGTTGTGTGA
CTCTGGTAACTAGAGATCCCTCAGACCCTTTTAGTCAGTGTGGAAAATCTCTAGCAGTACGTATAGTAGT
TCATGTCATCTTATTATTCAGTATTTATAACTTGCAAAGAAATGAATATCAGAGAGTGAGAGGAACTTGT
TTATTGCAGCTTATAATGGTTACAAATAAAGCAATAGCATCACAAATTTCACAAATAAAGCATTTTTTTC
ACTGCATTCTAGTTGTGGTTTGTCCAAACTCATCAATGTATCTTATCATGTCTGGCTCTAGCTATCCCGC
CCCTAACTCCGCCCATCCCGCCCCTAACTCCGCCCAGTTCCGCCCATTCTCCGCCCCATGGCTGACTAAT
TTTTTTTATTTATGCAGAGGCCGAGGCCGCCTCGGCCTCTGAGCTATTCCAGAAGTAGTGAGGAGGCTTT
TTTGGAGGCCTAGGGACGTACCCAATTCGCCCTATAGTGAGTCGTATTACGCGCGCTCACTGGCCGTCGT
TTTACAACGTCGTGACTGGGAAAACCCTGGCGTTACCCAACTTAATCGCCTTGCAGCACATCCCCCTTTC
GCCAGCTGGCGTAATAGCGAAGAGGCCCGCACCGATCGCCCTTCCCAACAGTTGCGCAGCCTGAATGGCG
AATGGG
[124 nt withheld, positions 3367-3490]
C
[91 nt withheld, positions 3492-3582]
A
[49 nt withheld, positions 3584-3632]
CCTTTGACGTTGGAGTCCACGTTCTTT
[37 nt withheld, positions 3660-3696]
ACCCTATCTCGGTCTATTCTTTTGATTTATAAGGGATTTTGCCGATTTCGGCCTATTGGTTAAAAAATGA
GCTGATTTAACAAAAATTTAACGCGAATTTTAACAAAATATTAACGCTTACAATTTAGGTGGCACTTTTC
GGGGAAATGTGCGCGGAACCCCTATTTGTTTATTTTTCTAAATACATTCAAATATGTATCCGCTCATGAG
ACAATAACCCTGATAAATGCTTCAATAATATTGAAAAAGGAAGAGTATGAGTATTCAACATTTCCGTGTC
GCCCTTATTCCCTTTTTTGCGGCATTTTGCCTTCCTGTTTTTGCTCACCCAGAAACGCTGGTGAAAGTAA
AAGATGCTGAAGATCAGTTGGGTGCACGAGTGGGTTACATCGAACTGGATCTCAACAGCGGTAAGATCCT
TGAGAGTTTTCGCCCCGAAGAACGTTTTCCAATGATGAGCACTTTTAAAGTTCTGCTATGTGGCGCGGTA
TTATCCCGTATTGACGCCGGGCAAGAGCAACTCGGTCGCCGCATACACTATTCTCAGAATGACTTGGTTG
AGTACTCACCAGTCACAGAAAAGCATCTTACGGATGGCATGACAGTAAGAGAATTATGCAGTGCTGCCAT
AACCATGAGTGATAACACTGCGGCCAACTTACTTCTGACAACGATCGGAGGACCGAAGGAGCTAACCGCT
TTTTTGCACAACATGGGGGATCATGTAACTCGCCTTGATCGTTGGGAACCGGAGCTGAATGAAGCCATAC
CAAACGACGAGCGTGACACCACGATGCCTGTAGCAATGGCAACAACGTTGCGCAAACTATTAACTGGCGA
ACTACTTACTCTAGCTTCCCGGCAACAATTAATAGACTGGATGGAGGCGGATAAAGTTGCAGGACCACTT
CTGCGCTCGGCCCTTCCGGCTGGCTGGTTTATTGCTGATAAATCTGGAGCCGGTGAGCGTGGGTCTCGCG
GTATCATTGCAGCACTGGGGCCAGATGGTAAGCCCTCCCGTATCGTAGTTATCTACACGACGGGGAGTCA
GGCAACTATGGATGAACGAAATAGACAGATCGCTGAGATAGGTGCCTCACTGATTAAGCATTGGTAACTG
TCAGACCAAGTTTACTCATATATACTTTAGATTGATTTAAAACTTCATTTTTAATTTAAAAGGATCTAGG
TGAAGATCCTTTTTGATAATCTCATGACCAAAATCCCTTAACGTGAGTTTTCGTTCCACTGAGCGTCAGA
CCCCGTAGAAAAGATCAAAGGATCTTCTTGAGATCCTTTTTTTCTGCGCGTAATCTGCTGCTTGCAAACA
AAAAAACCACCGCTACCAGCGGTGGTTTGTTTGCCGGATCAAGAGCTACCAACTCTTTTTCCGAAGGTAA
CTGGCTTCAGCAGAGCGCAGATACCAAATACTGTTCTTCTAGTGTAGCCGTAGTTAGGCCACCACTTCAA
GAACTCTGTAGCACCGCCTACATACCTCGCTCTGCTAATCCTGTTACCAGTGGCTGCTGCCAGTGGCGAT
AAGTCGTGTCTTACCGGGTTGGACTCAAGACGATAGTTACCGGATAAGGCGCAGCGGTCGGGCTGAACGG
GGGGTTCGTGCACACAGCCCAGCTTGGAGCGAACGACCTACACCGAACTGAGATACCTACAGCGTGAGCT
ATGAGAAAGCGCCACGCTTCCCGAAGGGAGAAAGGCGGACAGGTATCCGGTAAGCGGCAGGGTCGGAACA
GGAGAGCGCACGAGGGAGCTTCCAGGGGGAAACGCCTGGTATCTTTATAGTCCTGTCGGGTTTCGCCACC
TCTGACTTGAGCGTCGATTTTTGTGATGCTCGTCAGGGGGGCGGAGCCTATGGAAAAACGCCAGCAACGC
GGCCTTTTTACGGTTCCTGGCCTTTTGCTGGCCTTTTGCTCACATGTTCTTTCCTGCGTTATCCCCTGAT
TCTGTGGATAACCGTATTACCGCCTTTGAGTGAGCTGATACCGCTCGCCGCAGCCGAACGACCGAGCGCA
GCGAGTCAGTGAGCGAGGAAGCGGAAGAGCGCCCAATACGCAAACCGCCTCTCCCCGCGCGTTGGCCGAT
TCATTAATGCAGCTGGCACGACAGGTTTCCCGACTGGAAAGCGGGCAGTGAGCGCAACGCAATTAATGTG
AGTTAGCTCACTCATTAGGCACCCCAGGCTTTACACTTTATGCTTCCGGCTCGTATGTTGTGTGGAATTG
TGAGCGGATAACAATTTCACACAGGAAACAGCTATGACCATGATTACGCCAAGCGCGCAATTAACCCTCA
CTAAAGGGAACAAAAGCTGGAGCTGCAAGCTTAATGTAGTCTTATGCAATACTCTTGTAGTCTTGCAACA
TGGTAACGATGAGTTAGCAACATGCCTTACAAGGAGAGAAAAAGCACCGTGCATGCCGATTGGTGGAAGT
AAGGTGGTACGATCGTGCCTTATTAGGAAGGCAACAGACGGGTCTGACATGGATTGGACGAACCACTGAA
TTGCCGCATTGCAGAGATATTGTATTTAAGTGCCTAGCTCGATACATAAACGGGTCTCTCTGGTTAGACC
AGATCTGAGCCTGGGAGCTCTCTGGCTAACTAGGGAACCCACTGCTTAAGCCTCAATAAAGCTTGCCTTG
AGTGCTTCAAGTAGTGTGTGCCCGTCTGTTGTGTGACTCTGGTAACTAGAGATCCCTCAGACCCTTTTAG
TCAGTGTGGAAAATCTCTAGCAGTGGCGCCCGAACAGGGACTTGAAAGCGAAAGGGAAACCAGAGGAGCT
CTCTCGACGCAGGACTCGGCTTGCTGAAGCGCGCACGGCAAGAGGCGAGGGGCGGCGACTGGTGAGTACG
CCAAAAATTTTGACTAGCGGAGGCTAGAAGGAGAGAGATGGGTGCGAGAGCGTCAGTATTAAGCGGGGGA
GAATTAGATCGCGATGGGAAAAAATTCGGTTAAGGCCAGGGGGAAAGAAAAAATATAAATTAAAACATAT
AGTATGGGCAAGCAGGGAGCTAGAACGATTCGCAGTTAATCCTGGCCTGTTAGAAACATCAGAAGGCTGT
AGACAAATACTGGGACAGCTACAACCATCCCTTCAGACAGGATCAGAAGAACTTAGATCATTATATAATA
CAGTAGCAACCCTCTATTGTGTGCATCAAAGGATAGAGATAAAAGACACCAAGGAAGCTTTAGACAAGAT
AGAGGAAGAGCAAAACAAAAGTAAGACCACCGCACAGCAAGCGGCCGCTGATCTTCAGACCTGGAGGAGG
AGATATGAGGGACAATTGGAGAAGTGAATTATATAAATATAAAGTAGTAAAAATTGAACCATTAGGAGTA
GCACCCACCAAGGCAAAGAGAAGAGTGGTGCAGAGAGAAAAAAGAGCAGTGGGAATAGGAGCTTTGTTCC
TTGGGTTCTTGGGAGCAGCAGGAAGCACTATGGGCGCAGCGTCAATGACGCTGACGGTACAGGCCAGACA
ATTATTGTCTGGTATAGTGCAGCAGCAGAACAATTTGCTGAGGGCTATTGAGGCGCAACAGCATCTGTTG
CAACTCACAGTCTGGGGCATCAAGCAGCTCCAGGCAAGAATCCTGGCTGTGGAAAGATACCTAAAGGATC
AACAGCTCCTGGGGATTTGGGGTTGCTCTGGAAAACTCATTTGCACCACTGCTGTGCCTTGGAATGCTAG
TTGGAGTAATAAATCTCTGGAACAGATTTGGAATCACACGACCTGGATGGAGTGGGACAGAGAAATTAAC
AATTACACAAGCTTAATACACTCCTTAATTGAAGAATCGCAAAACCAGCAAGAAAAGAATGAACAAGAAT
TATTGGAATTAGATAAATGGGCAAGTTTGTGGAATTGGTTTAACATAACAAATTGGCTGTGGTATATAAA
ATTATTCATAATGATAGTAGGAGGCTTGGTAGGTTTAAGAATAGTTTTTGCTGTACTTTCTATAGTGAAT
AGAGTTAGGCAGGGATATTCACCATTATCGTTTCAGACCCACCTCCCAACCCCGAGGGGACCCAGAGAGG
GCCTATTTCCCATGATTCCTTCATATTTGCATATACGATACAAGGCTGTTAGAGAGATAATTAGAATTAA
TTTGACTGTAAACACAAAGATATTAGTACAAAATACGTGACGTAGAAAGTAATAATTTCTTGGGTAGTTT
GCAGTTTTAAAATTATGTTTTAAAATGGACTATCATATGCTTACCGTAACTTGAAAGTATTTCGATTTCT
TGGCTTTATATATCTTGTGGAAAGGACGAAACACCGCAGCACCCGCTTCTCAACCAGTTTTAGAGCTAGA
AATAGCAAGTTAAAATAAGGCTAGTCCGTTATCAACTTGAAAAAGTGGCACCGAGTCGGTGCTTTTTTAA
GCTTGGCGTAACTAGATCTTGAGACAAATGGCAGTATTCATCCACAATTTTAAAAGAAAAGGGGGGATTG
GGGGGTACAGTGCAGGGGAAAGAATAGTAGACATAATAGCAACAGACATACAAACTAAAGAATTACAAAA
ACAAATTACAAAAATTCAAAATTTTCGGGTTTATTACAGGGACAGCAGAGATCCACTTTGGCGCCGGCTC
GAGGGGG
