>Addgene plasmid #76002 | PRKCD gRNA (BRDN0001145526) | depositor partial sequence | sequence record 143462 | Target Sequence
CAGCACCCGCTTCTCAACCA
