>Addgene plasmid #76002 | PRKCD gRNA (BRDN0001145526) | addgene partial sequence | sequence record 184989 | hU6-F
TAGAAAGTAATAATTTCTTGGGTAGTTTGCAGTTTTAAAATTATGTTTTAAAATGGACTATCATATGCTT
ACCGTAACTTGAAAGTATTTCGATTTCTTGGCTTTATATATCTTGTGGAAAGGACGAAACACCGCAGCAC
CCGCTTCTCAACCAGTTTTAGAGCTAGAAATAGCAAGTTAAAATAAGGCTAGTCCGTTATCAACTTGAAA
AAGTGGCACCGAGTCGGTGCTTTTTTAAGCTTGGCGTAACTAGATCTTGAGACAAATGGCAGTATTCATC
CACAATTTTAAAAGAAAAGGGGGGATTGGGGGGTACAGTGCAGGGGAAAGAATAGTAGACATAATAGCAA
CAGACATACAAACTAAAGAATTACAAAAACAAATTACAAAAATTCAAAATTTTCGGGTTTATTACAGGGA
CAGCAGAGATCCACTTTGGCGCCGGCTCGAGGGGGCCCGGGTGCAAAGATGGATAAAGTTTTAAACAGAG
AGGAATCTTTGCAGCTAATGGACCTTCTAGGTCTTGAAAGGAGTGGGAATTGGCTCCGGTGCCCGTCAGT
GGGCAGAGCG
